Addgene plasmid #53046: pHL1948
Purpose: PconNoHindM12:glgC::gfp, PconNoHind:RBS(st3):tetR, PconNoHindM10:RBS(st3):csrA
Depositing lab: Han Lim. Depositing organization: University of California, Berkeley.
Backbone
  Vector backbone: unknown
  Backbone manufacturer: Lim lab
  Vector type: Bacterial Expression, Synthetic Biology
Growth in bacteria
  Bacterial resistance: Ampicillin, 100 μg/mL
  Growth temperature: 37°C
  Growth strain: DH5alpha
  Copy number: Unknown
Gene/Insert 1
  Gene/Insert name: GFP
  Species: E.coli
  Promoter: pConNoHindM12
  Tag / fusion protein: glgC leader (N terminal on insert)
  Cloning method: Unknown
  Sequencing primers: 5′ unknown; 3′ GFP-R
Gene/Insert 2
  Gene/Insert name: tetR
  Promoter: pConNoHind
  Tag / fusion protein: RBS(st3) (N terminal on insert)
  Cloning method: Unknown
  Sequencing primers: 5′ unknown
Gene/Insert 3
  Gene/Insert name: csrA
  Species: E. coli
  Promoter: pConNoHindM10
  Tag / fusion protein: RBS(st3) (N terminal on insert)
  Cloning method: Unknown
  Sequencing primers: 5′ unknown
Terms and licenses: Academic/Nonprofit Terms; Industry Terms: Not Available to Industry
How to cite: pHL1948 was a gift from Han Lim (Addgene plasmid # 53046 ; http://n2t.net/addgene:53046 ; RRID:Addgene_53046)
