[The description below was written by a language model from this plasmid's Addgene catalogue record.]
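Description:
pHL1948 is a bacterial expression plasmid built for synthetic biology work in E. coli. The record lists its backbone only as an in-house laboratory vector of unknown identity, and neither the origin of replication nor the copy number is stated. It is selected with ampicillin. No feature table accompanies the entry, so the arrangement and orientation of the parts can only be inferred from the catalogue fields.

The plasmid carries three separate expression cassettes, each driven by a member of the "PconNoHind" promoter family. By their names these appear to be constitutive promoters, with M10 and M12 presumably being variants of the parent, though the record does not define them or their relative strengths. The first cassette, under PconNoHindM12, expresses GFP fused at its N-terminal end to the glgC leader. In E. coli the glgC leader is a well-known target of CsrA, an RNA-binding global regulator that binds the transcript's untranslated region and represses translation, so this fusion serves as a fluorescent reporter of CsrA-mediated post-transcriptional control. The second cassette, under the parental PconNoHind promoter, produces the Tet repressor TetR from a ribosome binding site designated RBS(st3). The third, under PconNoHindM10, expresses E. coli CsrA using the same ribosome binding site.

Together these parts supply both the regulator and its reporter target from one plasmid. TetR is presumably available to control a tet-operator-regulated component located elsewhere, since no such promoter is listed here. The construct seems suited to quantitative studies of CsrA-based translational repression, although the record does not state a specific application.
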