>Addgene plasmid #53046 | pHL1948 | addgene partial sequence | sequence record 83842 | GFP-R 5'-CCATCTAATTCAACAAGAATTGGGACAAC-3'
TTTACGCATGCTAACCATGACTAACTCCTTTTTTATCATCTCTGGAACACACACAATCCGTGTGCAGGTC
CCTGCCAGAGTCGACCTGTGTGGAATCCACCATAACCGCCAAGCATAAAAATGTAAACAACGACGGTGCT
CGAGACGTCAGGTGGCACTTTTCGGGGAAATGTGCGCGGAACCCCTATTTGTTTATTTTTCTAAATACAT
TCAAATATGTATCCGCTCATGAGACAATAACCCTGATAAATGCTTCAATAATATTGAAAAAGGAAGAGTA
TGAGTATTCAACATTTCCGTGTCGCCCTTATTCCCTTTTTTGCGGCATTTTGCCTTCCTGTTTTTGCTCA
CCCAGAAACGCTGGTGAAAGTAAAAGATGCTGAAGATCAGTTGGGTGCACGAGTGGGTTACATCGAACTG
GATCTCAACAGCGGTAAGATCCTTGAGAGTTTTCGCCCCGAAGAACGTTTTCCAATGATGAGCACTTTTA
AAGTTCTGCTATGTGGCGCGGTATTATCCCGTATTGACGCCGGGCAAGAGCAACTCGGTCGCCGCATACA
CTATTCTCAGAATGACTTGGTTGAGTACTCACCAGTCACAGAAAAGCATCTTACGGATGGCATGACAGTA
AGAGAATTATGCAGTGCTGCCATAACCATGAGTGATAACACTGCGGCCAACTTACTTCTGACAACGATCG
GAGGACCGAAGGAGCTAACCGCTTTTTTGCACAACATGGGGGATCATGTAACTCGCCTTGATCGTTGGGA
ACCGGAGCTGAATGAAGCCATACCAAACGACGAGCGTGACACCACGATGCCTGTAGCAATGGCAACAACG
TTGCGCAAACTATTAACTGGCGAACTACTTACTCTAGCTT
