>Addgene plasmid #53046 | pHL1948 | addgene partial sequence | sequence record 83977 | csrA-rev 5'-agtaactggactgctgggat-3'
AGAGCTTCCTTCGGGGCATTTACNCCNATACGTANCTGGTTGCCCTTTACCCCTAAAANTGTCACGGGGA
CCTCATCCCCNAGTCATGAGGGTCTCACCAACTCGACNATCANAATCANCATTTTCCTCCTTANCGGCCG
CCTGTGAGGAATCNATTATACGCNNAGCNTAAAAATGTCAACAACGACGGNGNTCGAGAATTCACTGCTC
ACAAGANAAAAGGCACGTCATCGGACNTGCCTTTTTTATTNGTNCTACCCTGTNNGATTAAAGCTNAAGA
CCCACTTTCACATTNAAGTTGTTTTTCTAATCCGCATATGATCAATTCANNGGCGAATAAGAAGGCTGGC
TCTGCACCTTGGTGATCAAATAATTCGATAGCTTGTCGTAATAATGGCGGCATACTATCAGTAGTAGGTG
TTTCCCTTTCTTCTTTAGCGACTTGATGCTCTTGATCTTCCAATACGCAACCTAAAGTAAAATGCCCCAC
AGCGCTGAGTGCATATAATGCATTCTCTAGTGAAAAACCTTGTTGGCATAAAAAGGCTAATTGATTTTCG
AGAGTTTCATACTGTTTTTCTGTAGGCCGTGTACCTAAATGTACTTTTGCTCCATCGCGATGACTTAGTA
AAGCACATCTAAAACTTTTAGCGTTATTACGTAAAAAATCTTGCCAGCTTTCCCCTTCTAAAGGGCAAAA
GTGAGTATGGTGCCTATCTAACATCTCAATGGCTAAGGCGTCGAGCAAAGCCCGCTTATTTTTTACATGC
CAATACAATGTAGGCTGCTCTACACCTAGCTTCTGGGCGAGTTTACGGGTTGTTAAACCTTCGATTCCGA
CCTCATTAAGCAGCTCTAATGCGCTGTTAATCACTTTTACTTTTATCTAATCTAGACATTTTCCTCCTTA
CCCGGGGGT
