>Addgene plasmid #53046 | pHL1948 | addgene partial sequence | sequence record 94748 | TetR-F1 5'-TTGATCACCAAGGTGCAGAG-3'
TATGCGGATTAGAAAAACAACTTAAATGTGAAAGTGGGTCTTAAGCTTTAATCGTACAGGGTAGTACAAA
TAAAAAAGGCACGTCAGATGACGTGCCTTTTTTCTTGTGAGCAGTGAATTCTCGAGCACCGTCGTTGTTG
ACATTTTTATGCTTGGCGTATAATGGATTCCACACAGGCGGCCGCTAAGGAGGAAAATGCTGATTCTGAC
TCGTCGAGTTGGTGAGACCCTCATGATTGGGGATGAGGTCACCGTGACAGTTTTAGGGGTAAAGGGCAAC
CAGGTACGTATTGGCGTAAATGCCCCGAAGGAAGTTTCTGTTCACCGTGAAGAGATCTACCAGCGTATCC
AGGCTGAAAAATCCCAGCAGTCCAGTTACTAAGGGCCCATGGTACGCGTGCTAGAGGCATCAAATAAAAC
GAAAGGCTCAGTCGAAAGACTGGGCCTTTCGTTTTATCTGTTGTTTGTCGGTGAACGCTCTCCTGAGTAG
GACAAATCCGCCGCCCTAGACCTAGGGCGTTCGGCTGCGGCGAGCGGTATCAGCTCACTCAAAGGCGGTA
ATACGGTTATCCACAGAATCAGGGGATAACGCAGGAAAGAACATGTGAGCAAAAGGCCAGCAAAAGGCCA
GGAACCGTAAAAAGGCCGCGTTGCTGGCGTTTTTCCATAGGCTCCGCCCCCCTGACGAGCATCACAAAAA
TCGACGCTCAAGTCAGAGGTGGCGAAACCCGACAGGACTATAAAGATACCAGGCGTTTCCCCCTGGAAGC
TCCCTCGTGCGCTCTCCTGTTCCGACCCTGCCGCTTACCGGATACCTGTCCGCCTTTCTCCCTTCGG
