>Addgene plasmid #53046 | pHL1948 | addgene partial sequence | sequence record 94750 | GFP-F 5'-GGTCCTTCTTGAGTTTGTAAC-3'
CTCTACAATAAAAGCTAGCTTGGCTGTTTTGGCGGATGAGAGAAGATTTTCAGCCTGATACAGATTAAAT
CAGAACGCAGAAGCGGTCTGATAAAACAGAATTTGCCTGGCGGCAGTAGCGCGGTGGTCCCACCTGACCC
CATGCCGAACTCAGAAGTGAAACGCCGTAGCGCCGATGGTAGTGTGGGGTCTCCCCATGCGAGAGTAGGG
AACTGCCAGGCATCAAATAAAACGAAAGGCTCAGTCGAAAGACTGGGCCTTTCGTTTTATCTGTTGTTTG
TCGGTGAACGCTCTCCTGAGTAGGACAAATCCGCCGGGAGCGGATTTGAACGTTGCGAAGCAACGGCCCG
GAGGGTGGCGGGCAGGACGCCCGCCATAAACTGCCAGGCATCAAATTAAGCAGAAGGCCATCCTGACGGA
TGGCCTTTTTGCGTTTCTACAAACTCTTTTGTTTATTTTTC
